Addgene plasmid #245581: pICSL50019
Purpose: Level 0 Golden Gate part C-Terminal Tag with overhangs TTCG - GCTT
Depositing lab: Mark Youles. Depositing organization: Sainsbury Laboratory, Norwich.
Backbone
  Vector backbone: pICSL01003
  Backbone size w/o insert (bp): 2244
  Vector type: Synthetic Biology
Growth in bacteria
  Bacterial resistance: Spectinomycin, 50 μg/mL
  Growth temperature: 37°C
  Growth strain: DH5alpha
  Copy number: High Copy
Gene/Insert
  Gene/Insert name: C-Terminal tag turboRFP with intron
  Species: Entacmaea quadricolor
  Insert size (bp): 886
  Mutation: BsaI/BpiI sites removed by point-mutation
  Cloning method: Restriction Enzyme; 5′ cloning site BsaI (destroyed during cloning); 3′ cloning site BsaI (destroyed during cloning)
  Sequencing primers: 5′ TCACATGTTCTTTCCTGCG; 3′ GTCTCATGAGCGGATACATATTTGAATG
Terms and licenses: Academic/Nonprofit Terms; Industry Terms: Not Available to Industry
Depositor comments: Level 0 C-Terminal tag module used for GoldenGate assemblies using the MoClo overhang syntax
How to cite: pICSL50019 was a gift from Mark Youles (Addgene plasmid # 245581 ; http://n2t.net/addgene:245581 ; RRID:Addgene_245581)
