[The description below was written by a language model from this plasmid's Addgene catalogue record and pLannotate feature annotations shown in this document.]
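Description:
pICSL50019 is a Level 0 Golden Gate part plasmid from the MoClo modular cloning system, built on the small pICSL01003 synthetic biology backbone (about 2.2 kb; the sequenced plasmid is about 3.1 kb in total). It is maintained in E. coli through a high-copy ColE1/pUC-type origin and selected with spectinomycin via the aadA adenylyltransferase gene. The feature table places aadA downstream of an AmpR (bla) promoter. The short integrase, gentamicin acetyltransferase and lacI fragments that were also annotated appear to be remnants of the sequences from which the resistance cassette and backbone were derived, not functional genes.

The payload is an 886 bp C-terminal tag module encoding turboRFP, a red fluorescent protein derived from the sea anemone Entacmaea quadricolor. The automated annotation labels part of this coding sequence as a cp-mKate fragment, which is consistent with mKate sharing the same species origin. The reading frame is interrupted by the IV2 intron, a modified second intron of the potato ST-LS1 gene. An intron of this kind is typically included so that functional protein is made only after splicing in plant cells and not in bacteria such as Agrobacterium, although the record does not state that rationale. Internal BsaI and BpiI sites were removed by point mutation so the part is compatible with Type IIS assembly.

The part carries no promoter or terminator of its own. It has TTCG and GCTT fusion overhangs, the standard MoClo position for a C-terminal tag. This lets it be combined with promoter, coding sequence and terminator modules to build transcription units expressing proteins fused at their C-terminus to turboRFP.
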