Features (pLannotate 1.2.2; 8 found; start..end, strand, type, name):
    265..453     +  intron         IV2 intron: modified second intron of the potato ST-LS1 gene (Vancanneyt et al., 1990)
    699..887     +  CDS            cp-mKate (fragment): cp-mKate is a basic (constitutively fluorescent) red fluorescent protein published in 2011, derived from Entacmaea quadricolor.
   1016..1120    +  promoter       AmpR promoter: bla
   1111..1191    -  CDS            int (fragment): INT2_ECOLX - Protein inferred from homology: Swiss-Prot protein existence level 3. Putative integrase believed to be involved in the insertion of antibiotic resistance genes into plasmids and transposons. From Escherichia coli.
   1279..1335    +  CDS            GmR (fragment): gentamycin acetyltransferase; aacC1; confers resistance to gentamycin
   1342..2130    +  CDS            aadA: S3AD_ECOLX - Experimental evidence at protein level: Swiss-Prot protein existence level 1. Mediates bacterial resistance to the antibiotics streptomycin and spectinomycin. From Escherichia coli.
   2304..2892    +  rep_origin     ori: high-copy-number ColE1/pMB1/pBR322/pUC origin of replication
   3075..3124    +  CDS            lacI (fragment): lac repressor; lacI; The lac repressor binds to the lac operator to inhibit transcription in E. coli. This inhibition can be relieved by adding lactose or isopropyl-β-D-thiogalactopyranoside (IPTG).
>Addgene plasmid #245581 | pICSL50019 | addgene full sequence | sequence record 495504 | Addgene NGS Result
GGTCTCATTCGAGCGAGCTTATCAAAGAAAACATGCACATGAAGCTCTACATGGAAGGTACTGTGAACAA
CCACCACTTCAAGTGCACATCTGAGGGTGAGGGAAAGCCTTACGAGGGAACTCAGACCATGAAGATCAAG
GTTGTCGAGGGTGGACCTCTCCCTTTCGCTTTCGATATCCTTGCTACCTCCTTCATGTACGGAAGCAAGG
CCTTCATCAACCACACTCAGGGTATCCCTGACTTCTTCAAGCAGTCTTTCCCAGGTAAGTTTCTGCTTCT
ACCTTTGATATATATATAATAATTATCATTAATTAGTAGTAATATAATATTTCAAATATTTTTTTCAAAA
TAAAAGAATGTAGTATATAGCAATTGCTTTTCTGTAGTTTATAAGTGTGTATATTTTAATTTATAACTTT
TCTAATATATGACCAAAATTTGTTGATGTGCAGAGGGATTCACCTGGGAGAGAATCACTACTTACGAGGA
TGGTGGTGTTCTCACCGCTACTCAGGATACCTCTTTCCAGAACGGATGCATCATCTACAACGTCAAGATC
AACGGTGTGAACTTCCCTAGCAACGGACCTGTGATGCAGAAAAAGACTAGAGGATGGGAGGCCAACACCG
AGATGCTTTACCCTGCTGATGGTGGACTTAGAGGACACTCTCAGATGGCTCTTAAGCTCGTTGGTGGTGG
ATACCTCCACTGCTCTTTCAAGACCACCTACCGTTCTAAGAAGCCTGCCAAGAACCTCAAGATGCCTGGA
TTCCACTTCGTGGATCACAGACTCGAGAGGATCAAAGAGGCCGACAAAGAGACTTACGTTGAGCAGCATG
AGATGGCCGTTGCTAAGTACTGCGATCTCCCATCTAAGCTCGGACACAGATGAGCTTTGAGACCACGTGG
CTCTTCAGTGGACGAAAGGGCCTCGTGATACGCCTATTTTTATAGGTTAATGTCATGATAATAATGGTTT
CTTAGACGTCAGGTGGCACTTTTCGGGGAAATGTGCGCGGAACCCCTATTTGTTTATTTTTCTAAATACA
TTCAAATATGTATCCGCTCATGAGACAATAACCCTGATAAATGCTTCAATAATATTGAAAAAGGAAGAGT
ATGCGCTCACGCAACTGGTCCAGAACCTTGACCGAACGCAGCGGTGGTAACGGCGCAGTGGCGGTTTTCA
TGGCTTGTTATGACTGTTTTTTTTTGGGGTACAGTCTATGCCTCGGGCATCCAAGCAGCAAGCGCGTTAC
GCCGTGGGTCGATGTTTGATGTTATGGAGCAGCAACGATGTTACGCAGCAGGGCAGTCGCCCTAAAACAA
AGTTAAACATCATGAGGGAAGCGGTGATCGCCGAAGTATCGACTCAACTATCAGAGGTAGTTGGCGTCAT
CGAGCGCCATCTCGAACCGACGTTGCTGGCCGTACATTTGTACGGCTCCGCAGTGGATGGCGGCCTGAAG
CCACACAGCGATATTGATTTGCTGGTTACGGTGACCGTAAGGCTTGATGAAACAACGCGGCGAGCTTTGA
TCAACGACCTTTTGGAAACTTCGGCTTCCCCTGGAGAGAGCGAGATTCTCCGCGCTGTAGAAGTCACCAT
TGTTGTGCACGACGACATCATTCCGTGGCGTTATCCAGCTAAGCGCGAACTGCAATTTGGAGAATGGCAG
CGCAATGACATTCTTGCAGGTATCTTCGAGCCAGCCACGATCGACATTGATCTGGCTATCTTGCTGACAA
AAGCAAGAGAACATAGCGTTGCCTTGGTAGGTCCAGCGGCGGAGGAACTCTTTGATCCGGTTCCTGAACA
GGATCTATTTGAGGCGCTAAATGAAACCTTAACGCTATGGAACTCGCCGCCCGACTGGGCTGGCGATGAG
CGAAATGTAGTGCTTACGTTGTCCCGCATTTGGTACAGCGCAGTAACCGGCAAAATCGCGCCGAAGGATG
TCGCTGCCGACTGGGCAATGGAGCGCCTGCCGGCCCAGTATCAGCCCGTCATACTTGAAGCTAGACAGGC
TTATCTTGGACAAGAAGAAGATCGCTTGGCCTCGCGCGCAGATCAGTTGGAAGAATTTGTCCATTACGTA
AAAGGCGAGATCACCAAGGTAGTCGGCAAATAACTGTCAGACCAAGTTTACTCATATATACTTTAGATTG
ATTTAAAACTTCATTTTTAATTTAAAAGGATCTAGGTGAAGATCCTTTTTGATAATCTCATGACCAAAAT
CCCTTAACGTGAGTTTTCGTTCCACTGAGCGTCAGACCCCGTAGAAAAGATCAAAGGATCTTCTTGAGAT
CCTTTTTTTCTGCGCGTAATCTGCTGCTTGCAAACAAAAAAACCACCGCTACCAGCGGTGGTTTGTTTGC
CGGATCAAGAGCTACCAACTCTTTTTCCGAAGGTAACTGGCTTCAGCAGAGCGCAGATACCAAATACTGT
TCTTCTAGTGTAGCCGTAGTTAGGCCACCACTTCAAGAACTCTGTAGCACCGCCTACATACCTCGCTCTG
CTAATCCTGTTACCAGTGGCTGCTGCCAGTGGCGATAAGTCGTGTCTTACCGGGTTGGACTCAAGACGAT
AGTTACCGGATAAGGCGCAGCGGTCGGGCTGAACGGGGGGTTCGTGCACACAGCCCAGCTTGGAGCGAAC
GACCTACACCGAACTGAGATACCTACAGCGTGAGCTATGAGAAAGCGCCACGCTTCCCGAAGGGAGAAAG
GCGGACAGGTATCCGGTAAGCGGCAGGGTCGGAACAGGAGAGCGCACGAGGGAGCTTCCAGGGGGAAACG
CCTGGTATCTTTATAGTCCTGTCGGGTTTCGCCACCTCTGACTTGAGCGTCGATTTTTGTGATGCTCGTC
AGGGGGGCGGAGCCTATGGAAAAACGCCAGCAACGCGGCCTTTTTACGGTTCCTGGCCTTTTGCTGGCCT
TTTGCTCACATGTTCTTTCCTGCGTTATCCCCTGATTCTGTGGATAACCGTATTACCGCCTTTGAGTGAG
CTGATACCGCTCGCCGCAGCCGAACGACCGAGCGCAGCGAGTCAGTGAGCGAGGAAGCGGAAGAGCGCCC
AATACGCAAACCGCCTCTCCCCGCGCGTTGGCCGATTCATTAATCACTGT
